>Addgene plasmid #159296 | pKLV-EF1amCherry-2A-OsTIR1-W | addgene full sequence | sequence record 311600 | Addgene NGS Result
CGTTACATAACTTACGGTAAATGGCCCGCCTGGCTGACCGCCCAACGACCCCCGCCCATTGACGTCAATA
ATGACGTATGTTCCCATAGTAACGCCAATAGGGACTTTCCATTGACGTCAATGGGTGGAGTATTTACGGT
AAACTGCCCACTTGGCAGTACATCAAGTGTATCATATGCCAAGTACGCCCCCTATTGACGTCAATGACGG
TAAATGGCCCGCCTGGCATTATGCCCAGTACATGACCTTATGGGACTTTCCTACTTGGCAGTACATCTAC
GTATTAGTCATCGCTATTACCATGGTGATGCGGTTTTGGCAGTACATCAATGGGCGTGGATAGCGGTTTG
ACTCACGGGGATTTCCAAGTCTCCACCCCATTGACGTCAATGGGAGTTTGTTTTGGCACCAAAATCAACG
GGACTTTCCAAAATGTCGTAACAACTCCGCCCCATTGACGCAAATGGGCGGTAGGCGTGTACGGTGGGAG
GTCTATATAAGCAGCGCGTTTTGCCTGTACTGGGTCTCTCTGGTTAGACCAGATCTGAGCCTGGGAGCTC
TCTGGCTAACTAGGGAACCCACTGCTTAAGCCTCAATAAAGCTTGCCTTGAGTGCTTCAAGTAGTGTGTG
CCCGTCTGTTGTGTGACTCTGGTAACTAGAGATCCCTCAGACCCTTTTAGTCAGTGTGGAAAATCTCTAG
CAGTGGCGCCCGAACAGGGACTTGAAAGCGAAAGGGAAACCAGAGGAGCTCTCTCGACGCAGGACTCGGC
TTGCTGAAGCGCGCACGGCAAGAGGCGAGGGGCGGCGACTGGTGAGTACGCCAAAAATTTTGACTAGCGG
AGGCTAGAAGGAGAGAGATGGGTGCGAGAGCGTCAGTATTAAGCGGGGGAGAATTAGATCGCGATGGGAA
AAAATTCGGTTAAGGCCAGGGGGAAAGAAAAAATATAAATTAAAACATATAGTATGGGCAAGCAGGGAGC
TAGAACGATTCGCAGTTAATCCTGGCCTGTTAGAAACATCAGAAGGCTGTAGACAAATACTGGGACAGCT
ACAACCATCCCTTCAGACAGGATCAGAAGAACTTAGATCATTATATAATACAGTAGCAACCCTCTATTGT
GTGCATCAAAGGATAGAGATAAAAGACACCAAGGAAGCTTTAGACAAGATAGAGGAAGAGCAAAACAAAA
GTAAGACCACCGCACAGCAAGCGGCCGGCCGCTGATCTTCAGACCTGGAGGAGGAGATATGAGGGACAAT
TGGAGAAGTGAATTATATAAATATAAAGTAGTAAAAATTGAACCATTAGGAGTAGCACCCACCAAGGCAA
AGAGAAGAGTGGTGCAGAGAGAAAAAAGAGCAGTGGGAATAGGAGCTTTGTTCCTTGGGTTCTTGGGAGC
AGCAGGAAGCACTATGGGCGCAGCGTCAATGACGCTGACGGTACAGGCCAGACAATTATTGTCTGGTATA
GTGCAGCAGCAGAACAATTTGCTGAGGGCTATTGAGGCGCAACAGCATCTGTTGCAACTCACAGTCTGGG
GCATCAAGCAGCTCCAGGCAAGAATCCTGGCTGTGGAAAGATACCTAAAGGATCAACAGCTCCTGGGGAT
TTGGGGTTGCTCTGGAAAACTCATTTGCACCACTGCTGTGCCTTGGAATGCTAGTTGGAGTAATAAATCT
CTGGAACAGATTTGGAATCACACGACCTGGATGGAGTGGGACAGAGAAATTAACAATTACACAAGCTTAA
TACACTCCTTAATTGAAGAATCGCAAAACCAGCAAGAAAAGAATGAACAAGAATTATTGGAATTAGATAA
ATGGGCAAGTTTGTGGAATTGGTTTAACATAACAAATTGGCTGTGGTATATAAAATTATTCATAATGATA
GTAGGAGGCTTGGTAGGTTTAAGAATAGTTTTTGCTGTACTTTCTATAGTGAATAGAGTTAGGCAGGGAT
ATTCACCATTATCGTTTCAGACCCACCTCCCAACCCCGAGGGGACCCGACAGGCCCGAAGGAATAGAAGA
AGAAGGTGGAGAGAGAGACAGAGACAGATCCATTCGATTAGTGAACGGATCGGCACTGCGTGCGCCAATT
CTGCAGACAAATGGCAGTATTCATCCACAATTTTAAAAGAAAAGGGGGGATTGGGGGGTACAGTGCAGGG
GAAAGAATAGTAGACATAATAGCAACAGACATACAAACTAAAGAATTACAAAAACAAATTACAAAAATTC
AAAATTTTCGGGTTTATTACAGGGACAGCAGAGATCCAGTTTGGTTAGTACCGGGCCCTACGCGTGAGGG
GCGCGGAAGCCGGGGCGGAGGAGGAGCCAACCCCGGGCTGGGCTGAGACCCGCAGAGGAAGACGCTCTAG
GGATTTGTCCCGGACTAGCGAGATGGCAAGGCTGAGGACGGGAGGCTGATTGAGAGGCGAAGGTACACCC
TAATCTCAATACAACCTTTGGAGCTAAGCCAGCAATGGTAGAGGGAAGATTCTGCACGTCCCTTCCAGGC
GGCCTCCCCGTCACCACCCCCCCCAACCCGCCCCGACCGGAGCTGAGAGTAATTCATACAAAAGGACTCG
CCCCTGCCTTGGGGAATCCCAGGGACCGTCGTTAAACTCCCACTAACGTAGAACCCAGAGATCGCTGCGT
TCCCGCCCCCTCACCCGCCCGCTCTCGTCATCACTGAGGTGGAGAAGAGCATGCGTGAGGCTCCGGTGCC
CGTCAGTGGGCAGAGCGCACATCGCCCACAGTCCCCGAGAAGTTGGGGGGAGGGGTCGGCAATTGAACCG
GTGCCTAGAGAAAGTGGCGCGGGGTAAACTGGGAAAGTGATGTCGTGTACTGGCTCCGCCTTTTTCCCGA
GGGTGGGGGAGAACCGTATATAAGTGCAGTAGTCGCCGTGAACGTTCTTTTTCGCAACGGGTTTGCCGCC
AGAACACAGGTAAGTGCCGTGTGTGGTTCCCGCGGGCCTGGCCTCTTTACGGGTTATGGCCCTTGCGTGC
CTTGAATTACTTCCACGCCCCTGGCTGCAGTACGTGATTCTTGATCCCGAGCTTCGGGTTGGAAGTGGGT
GGGAGAGTTCGAGGCCTTGCGCTTAAGGAGCCCCTTCGCCTCGTGCTTGAGTTGAGGCCTGGCCTGGGCG
CTGGGGCCGCCGCGTGCGAATCTGGTGGCACCTTCGCGCCTGTCTCGCTGCTTTCGATAAGTCTCTAGCC
ATTTAAAATTTTTGATGACCTGCTGCGACGCTTTTTTTCTGGCAAGATAGTCTTGTAAATGCGGGCCAAG
ATCTGCACACTGGTATTTCGGTTTTTGGGGCCGCGGGCGGCGACGGGGCCCGTGCGTCCCAGCGCACATG
TTCGGCGAGGCGGGGCCTGCGAGCGCGGCCACCGAGAATCGGACGGGGGTAGTCTCAAGCTGGCCGGCCT
GCTCTGGTGCCTGGCCTCGCGCCGCCGTGTATCGCCCCGCCCTGGGCGGCAAGGCTGGCCCGGTCGGCAC
CAGTTGCGTGAGCGGAAAGATGGCCGCTTCCCGGCCCTGCTGCAGGGAGCTCAAAATGGAGGACGCGGCG
CTCGGGAGAGCGGGCGGGTGAGTCACCCACACAAAGGAAAAGGGCCTTTCCGTCCTCAGCCGTCGCTTCA
TGTGACTCCACGGAGTACCGGGCGCCGTCCAGGCACCTCGATTAGTTCTCGAGCTTTTGGAGTACGTCGT
CTTTAGGTTGGGGGGAGGGGTTTTATGCGATGGAGTTTCCCCACACTGAGTGGGTGGAGACTGAAGTTAG
GCCAGCTTGGCACTTGATGTAATTCTCCTTGGAATTTGCCCTTTTTGAGTTTGGATCTTGGTTCATTCTC
AAGCCTCAGACAGTGGTTCAAAGTTTTTTTCTTCCATTTCAGGTGTCGTGGAAGCTTGGCGCGCCCACCA
TGGTGAGCAAGGGCGAGGAGGATAACTCCGCCATCATCAAGGAGTTCCTGCGCTTCAAGGTGCACATGGA
GGGCTCCGTGAACGGCCACGAGTTCGAGATCGAGGGCGAGGGCGAGGGCCGCCCCTACGAGGGCACCCAG
ACCGCCAAGCTGAAGGTGACCAAGGGTGGCCCCCTGCCCTTCGCCTGGGACATCCTGTCCCCTCAGTTCA
TGTACGGCTCCAAGGCCTACGTGAAGCACCCCGCCGACATCCCCGACTACTTGAAGCTGTCCTTCCCCGA
GGGCTTCAAGTGGGAGCGCGTGATGAACTTCGAGGACGGCGGCGTGGTGACCGTGACCCAGGACTCCTCT
CTGCAGGACGGCGAGTTCATCTACAAGGTGAAGCTGCGCGGCACCAACTTCCCCTCCGACGGCCCCGTAA
TGCAGAAGAAGACCATGGGCTGGGAGGCCTCCTCCGAGCGGATGTACCCCGAGGACGGCGCCCTGAAGGG
CGAGATCAAGCAGAGGCTGAAGCTGAAGGACGGCGGCCACTACGACGCTGAGGTCAAGACCACCTACAAG
GCCAAGAAGCCCGTGCAGCTGCCCGGCGCCTACAACGTCAACATCAAGTTGGACATCACCTCCCACAACG
AGGACTACACCATCGTGGAACAGTACGAACGCGCCGAGGGCCGCCACTCCACCGGCGGCATGGACGAGCT
GTACAAGGGCGGCGGGTCCGGAGGAGAGGGCAGAGGAAGTCTCCTAACATGCGGTGACGTGGAGGAGAAT
CCTGGCCCAATGACATACTTTCCTGAAGAGGTCGTCGAACACATTTTTAGCTTCCTGCCTGCACAGAGAG
ATAGAAACACAGTGAGCCTGGTCTGCAAAGTGTGGTACGAGATCGAACGCCTGAGCCGGAGAGGAGTGTT
CGTCGGCAACTGCTATGCTGTGAGAGCAGGCAGGGTCGCCGCTAGGTTTCCAAATGTGCGCGCACTGACC
GTCAAGGGGAAACCCCACTTCGCCGACTTTAACCTGGTGCCCCCTGATTGGGGAGGATACGCCGGCCCTT
GGATCGAGGCAGCCGCTCGCGGCTGTCATGGACTGGAGGAACTGCGCATGAAGCGAATGGTGGTCTCTGA
CGAAAGTCTGGAGCTGCTGGCTCGGAGCTTCCCTAGGTTTCGCGCACTGGTGCTGATTTCTTGCGAAGGC
TTCAGCACCGATGGACTGGCAGCCGTGGCCTCCCACTGTAAGCTGCTGCGGGAGCTGGACCTCCAGGAGA
ATGAAGTGGAGGATAGAGGCCCCAGATGGCTGTCTTGCTTCCCAGACTCATGTACCAGCCTGGTGTCCCT
GAACTTTGCCTGCATCAAAGGCGAAGTGAATGCTGGGTCCCTGGAGCGGCTGGTCTCAAGAAGCCCCAAC
CTGAGGTCTCTGCGGCTGAACCGGAGCGTGAGCGTGGACACTCTGGCTAAGATTCTGCTGAGAACCCCTA
ACCTGGAGGATCTGGGAACCGGCAATCTGACAGACGATTTCCAGACAGAATCCTACTTTAAACTGACTTC
TGCCCTGGAGAAGTGTAAAATGCTGAGGAGTCTGTCAGGATTCTGGGATGCTTCACCCGTGTGCCTGAGC
TTTATCTACCCTCTGTGTGCACAGCTGACAGGCCTGAACCTGAGCTATGCACCAACCCTGGACGCCAGTG
ATCTGACAAAGATGATCTCACGCTGCGTGAAACTCCAGCGACTGTGGGTGCTGGACTGTATTTCCGATAA
GGGGCTCCAGGTGGTCGCCAGCTCCTGCAAGGACCTCCAGGAGCTGAGAGTGTTCCCATCTGATTTTTAC
GTGGCCGGATATAGTGCTGTCACTGAGGAAGGCCTGGTGGCAGTCTCACTGGGATGCCCAAAGCTGAACA
GCCTGCTGTATTTCTGTCATCAGATGACTAATGCTGCACTGGTGACCGTCGCCAAGAACTGCCCTAATTT
CACCCGATTTCGGCTGTGTATTCTGGAACCAGGCAAACCCGACGTGGTCACATCCCAGCCACTGGATGAA
GGGTTTGGAGCTATCGTGAGAGAGTGCAAGGGACTCCAGAGGCTGAGCATTTCCGGCCTGCTGACAGACA
AAGTGTTCATGTACATCGGCAAGTATGCTAAGCAGCTGGAGATGCTGAGCATTGCATTTGCCGGAGACTC
CGATAAGGGCATGATGCACGTGATGAACGGGTGTAAGAATCTGCGAAAACTGGAAATCCGGGACAGCCCT
TTCGGGGATGCCGCTCTGCTGGGAAACTTTGCCAGATACGAGACAATGAGGAGCCTGTGGATGTCTAGTT
GCAATGTGACTCTGAAGGGCTGTCAGGTCCTGGCTAGTAAAATGCCTATGCTGAACGTGGAAGTCATTAA
TGAGCGGGACGGGTCTAACGAAATGGAGGAAAATCATGGCGACCTGCCAAAGGTGGAGAAACTGTATGTG
TATCGGACCACCGCAGGGGCAAGAGATGATGCTCCCAACTTTGTGAAGATTCTGTGAGAATTCGCGGCCG
CTCAACCTCTGGATTACAAAATTTGTGAAAGATTGACTGGTATTCTTAACTATGTTGCTCCTTTTACGCT
ATGTGGATACGCTGCTTTAATGCCTTTGTATCATGCTATTGCTTCCCGTATGGCTTTCATTTTCTCCTCC
TTGTATAAATCCTGGTTGCTGTCTCTTTATGAGGAGTTGTGGCCCGTTGTCAGGCAACGTGGCGTGGTGT
GCACTGTGTTTGCTGACGCAACCCCCACTGGTTGGGGCATTGCCACCACCTGTCAGCTCCTTTCCGGGAC
TTTCGCTTTCCCCCTCCCTATTGCCACGGCGGAACTCATCGCCGCCTGCCTTGCCCGCTGCTGGACAGGG
GCTCGGCTGTTGGGCACTGACAATTCCGTGGTGTTGTCGGGGAAATCATCGTCCTTTCCTTGGCTGCTCG
CCTGTGTTGCCACCTGGATTCTGCGCGGGACGTCCTTCTGCTACGTCCCTTCGGCCCTCAATCCAGCGGA
CCTTCCTTCCCGCGGCCTGCTGCCGGCTCTGCGGCCTCTTCCGCGTCTTCGCCTTCGCCCTCAGACGAGT
CGGATCTCCCTTTGGGCCGCCTCCCCGCAGGTACCTTTAAGACCAATGACTTACAAGGCAGCTGTAGATC
TTAGCCACTTTTTAAAAGAAAAGGGGGGACTGGAAGGGCTAATTCACTCCCAAAGAAGTCAAGATCTGCT
TTTTGCCTGTACTGGGTCTCTCTGGTTAGACCAGAGTCTCTCTGGTTAGACCAGATCTGAGCCTGGGAGC
TCTCTGGCTAACTAGGGAACCCACTGCTTAAGCCTCAATAAAGCTTGCCTTGAGTGCTTCAAGTAGTGTG
TGCCCGTCTGTTGTGTGACTCTGGTAACTAGAGATCCCTCAGACCCTTTTAGTCAGTGTGGAAAATCTCT
AGCAGTTTAAACCCGCTGATCAGCCTCGACTGTGCCTTCTAGTTGCCAGCCATCTGTTGTTTGCCCCTCC
CCCGTGCCTTCCTTGACCCTGGAAGGTGCCACTCCCACTGTCCTTTCCTAATAAAATGAGGAAATTGCAT
CGCATTGTCTGAGTAGGTGTCATTCTATTCTGGGGGGTGGGGTGGGGCAGGACAGCAAGGGGGAGGATTG
GGAAGTCAATAGCAGGCATGCTGGGGATGCGGTGGGCTCTATGGGCGGCCGTTAATTAAGCTTTTGTTCC
CTTTAGTGAGGGTTAATTGCGCGCTTGGCGTAATCATGGTCATAGCTGTTTCCTGTGTGAAATTGTTATC
CGCTCACAATTCCACACAACATACGAGCCGGGAGCATAAAGTGTAAAGCCTGGGGTGCCTAATGAGTGAG
CTAACTCACATTAATTGCGTTGCGCTCACTGCCCGCTTTCCAGTCGGGAAACCTGTCGTGCCAGCTGCAT
TAATGAATCGGCCAACGCGCGGGGAGAGGCGGTTTGCGTATTGGGCGCTCTTCCGCTTCCTCGCTCACTG
ACTCGCTGCGCTCGGTCGTTCGGCTGCGGCGAGCGGTATCAGCTCACTCAAAGGCGGTAATACGGTTATC
CACAGAATCAGGGGATAACGCAGGAAAGAACATGTGAGCAAAAGGCCAGCAAAAGGCCAGGAACCGTAAA
AAGGCCGCGTTGCTGGCGTTTTTCCATAGGCTCCGCCCCCCTGACGAGCATCACAAAAATCGACGCTCAA
GTCAGAGGTGGCGAAACCCGACAGGACTATAAAGATACCAGGCGTTTCCCCCTGGAAGCTCCCTCGTGCG
CTCTCCTGTTCCGACCCTGCCGCTTACCGGATACCTGTCCGCCTTTCTCCCTTCGGGAAGCGTGGCGCTT
TCTCATAGCTCACGCTGTAGGTATCTCAGTTCGGTGTAGGTCGTTCGCTCCAAGCTGGGCTGTGTGCACG
AACCCCCCGTTCAGCCCGACCGCTGCGCCTTATCCGGTAACTATCGTCTTGAGTCCAACCCGGTAAGACA
CGACTTATCGCCACTGGCAGCAGCCACTGGTAACAGGATTAGCAGAGCGAGGTATGTAGGCGGTGCTACA
GAGTTCTTGAAGTGGTGGCCTAACTACGGCTACACTAGAAGAACAGTATTTGGTATCTGCGCTCTGCTGA
AGCCAGTTACCTTCGGAAAAAGAGTTGGTAGCTCTTGATCCGGCAAACAAACCACCGCTGGTAGCGGTGG
TTTTTTTGTTTGCAAGCAGCAGATTACGCGCAGAAAAAAAGGATCTCAAGAAGATCCTTTGATCTTTTCT
ACGGGGTCTGACGCTCAGTGGAACGAAAACTCACGTTAAGGGATTTTGGTCATGAGATTATCAAAAAGGA
TCTTCACCTAGATCCTTTTAAATTAAAAATGAAGTTTTAAATCAATCTAAAGTATATATGAGTAAACTTG
GTCTGACAGTTACCAATGCTTAATCAGTGAGGCACCTATCTCAGCGATCTGTCTATTTCGTTCATCCATA
GTTGCCTGACTCCCCGTCGTGTAGATAACTACGATACGGGAGGGCTTACCATCTGGCCCCAGTGCTGCAA
TGATACCGCGAGACCCACGCTCACCGGCTCCAGATTTATCAGCAATAAACCAGCCAGCCGGAAGGGCCGA
GCGCAGAAGTGGTCCTGCAACTTTATCCGCCTCCATCCAGTCTATTAATTGTTGCCGGGAAGCTAGAGTA
AGTAGTTCGCCAGTTAATAGTTTGCGCAACGTTGTTGCCATTGCTACAGGCATCGTGGTGTCACGCTCGT
CGTTTGGTATGGCTTCATTCAGCTCCGGTTCCCAACGATCAAGGCGAGTTACATGATCCCCCATGTTGTG
CAAAAAAGCGGTTAGCTCCTTCGGTCCTCCGATCGTTGTCAGAAGTAAGTTGGCCGCAGTGTTATCACTC
ATGGTTATGGCAGCACTGCATAATTCTCTTACTGTCATGCCATCCGTAAGATGCTTTTCTGTGACTGGTG
AGTACTCAACCAAGTCATTCTGAGAATAGTGTATGCGGCGACCGAGTTGCTCTTGCCCGGCGTCAATACG
GGATAATACCGCGCCACATAGCAGAACTTTAAAAGTGCTCATCATTGGAAAACGTTCTTCGGGGCGAAAA
CTCTCAAGGATCTTACCGCTGTTGAGATCCAGTTCGATGTAACCCACTCGTGCACCCAACTGATCTTCAG
CATCTTTTACTTTCACCAGCGTTTCTGGGTGAGCAAAAACAGGAAGGCAAAATGCCGCAAAAAAGGGAAT
AAGGGCGACACGGAAATGTTGAATACTCATACTCTTCCTTTTTCAATATTATTGAAGCATTTATCAGGGT
TATTGTCTCATGAGCGGATACATATTTGAATGTATTTAGAAAAATAAACAAATAGGGGTTCCGCGCACAT
TTCCCCGAAAAGTGCCACCTAAATTGTAAGCGTTAATATTTTGTTAAAATTCGCGTTAAATTTTTGTTAA
ATCAGCTCATTTTTTAACCAATAGGCCGAAATCGGCAAAATCCCTTATAAATCAAAAGAATAGACCGAGA
TAGGGT
[37 nt withheld, positions 9947-9983]
AAAGAACGTGGACTCCAACGTCAAAGG
[49 nt withheld, positions 10011-10059]
T
[91 nt withheld, positions 10061-10151]
G
[124 nt withheld, positions 10153-10276]
CCCATTCGCCATTCAGGCTGCGCAACTGTTGGGAAGGGCGATCGGTGCGGGCCTCTTCGCTATTACGCCA
GCTGGCGAAAGGGGGATGTGCTGCAAGGCGATTAAGTTGGGTAACGCCAGGGTTTTCCCAGTCACGACGT
TGTAAAACGACGGCCAGTGAGCGCGCGTAATACGACTCACTATAGGGCGAATTGACTAGTTATTAATAGT
AATCAATTACGGGGTCATTAGTTCATAGCCCATATATGGAGTTCCG
Features (pLannotate 1.2.2; 28 found; start..end, strand, type, name):
      1..304     +  enhancer       CMV enhancer: human cytomegalovirus immediate early enhancer
    305..504     +  promoter       CMV promoter: human cytomegalovirus (CMV) immediate early promoter
    522..702     +  LTR            5' LTR (truncated): truncated 5' long terminal repeat (LTR) from HIV-1
    749..874     +  misc_feature   HIV-1 Ψ: packaging signal of human immunodeficiency virus type 1
    858..1196    +  CDS            HIV-1 gag (fragment): gag protein from human immunodeficiency virus 1; gag
   1371..1604    +  misc_feature   RRE: The Rev response element (RRE) of HIV-1 allows for Rev-dependent mRNA export from the nucleus to the cytoplasm.
   1981..2081    +  CDS            Rev (fragment): human immunodeficiency virus 1 (HIV-1) Rev protein; rev; enhances nuclear export of unspliced and incompletely spliced viral mRNAs
   2131..2248    +  misc_feature   cPPT/CTS: central polypurine tract and central termination sequence of HIV-1
   2738..2949    +  promoter       EF-1α core promoter: core promoter for human elongation factor EF-1α
   2950..3892    +  intron         EF-1α intron A: intron upstream of the start codon of human EF-1α
   3920..4627    +  CDS            mCherry: mCherry is a basic (constitutively fluorescent) red fluorescent protein published in 2004, derived from Discosoma sp.. It is reported to be a very rapidly-maturing monomer with low acid sensitivity.
   4700..6424    +  CDS            TIR1B_ORYSJ: Experimental evidence at transcript level: Swiss-Prot protein existence level 2. From Oryza sativa subsp. japonica (Rice).
   6442..7028    +  misc_feature   WPRE: woodchuck hepatitis virus posttranscriptional regulatory element
   7022..7168    +  CDS            nef (fragment): NEF_HV1LA - Experimental evidence at protein level: Swiss-Prot protein existence level 1. Extracellular Nef protein targets CD4(+) T-lymphocytes for apoptosis by interacting with CXCR4 surface receptors. From Human immunodeficiency virus type 1 group M subtype B (isolate Lai) (HIV-1).
   7176..7354    +  LTR            5' LTR (truncated): truncated 5' long terminal repeat (LTR) from HIV-1
   7380..7491    +  polyA_signal   bGH poly(A) signal: bovine growth hormone polyadenylation signal
   7630..7648    -  promoter       T3 promoter: promoter for bacteriophage T3 RNA polymerase
   7693..7709    -  protein_bind   lac operator: The lac repressor binds to the lac operator to inhibit transcription in E. coli. This inhibition can be relieved by adding lactose or isopropyl-β-D-thiogalactopyranoside (IPTG). lac repressor encoded by lacI
   7717..7747    -  promoter       lac promoter: promoter for the E. coli lac operon
   7762..7783    -  protein_bind   CAP binding site: CAP binding activates transcription in the presence of cAMP. E. coli catabolite activator protein
   7796..7888    -  CDS            lacI (fragment): lac repressor; lacI; The lac repressor binds to the lac operator to inhibit transcription in E. coli. This inhibition can be relieved by adding lactose or isopropyl-β-D-thiogalactopyranoside (IPTG).
   8071..8659    -  rep_origin     ori: high-copy-number ColE1/pMB1/pBR322/pUC origin of replication
   8830..9690    -  CDS            AmpR: β-lactamase; bla; confers resistance to ampicillin, carbenicillin, and related antibiotics
   9691..9795    -  promoter       AmpR promoter: bla
   9848..10276   -  rep_origin     f1 ori (sequence partly withheld): f1 bacteriophage origin of replication; arrow indicates direction of (+) strand synthesis
  10281..10436   -  CDS            lacZα (fragment): LacZα fragment of β-galactosidase; lacZ fragment
  10444..10462   +  promoter       T7 promoter: promoter for bacteriophage T7 RNA polymerase
  10467..10532   +  enhancer       CMV enhancer (fragment): human cytomegalovirus immediate early enhancer
