[The description below was written by a language model from this plasmid's Addgene catalogue record and pLannotate feature annotations shown in this document.]
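Description:
pKLV-EF1amCherry-2A-OsTIR1-W is an HIV-1-based lentiviral vector for mammalian expression, built on the pKLV-EF1amCherry backbone and totalling about 10.5 kb. In bacteria it is maintained through a high-copy ColE1/pUC-type origin and selected with ampicillin via the β-lactamase gene. An f1 origin and remnants of a cloning-vector lac region, with flanking T3 and T7 promoters, are also present in the backbone. For virus production, a CMV enhancer/promoter replaces the U3 portion of the 5' LTR and drives transcription of the viral genome. That genome carries the Ψ packaging signal with a partial gag sequence, the Rev response element for Rev-dependent nuclear export, and the cPPT/CTS. The downstream LTR is annotated as truncated and is followed by a bGH polyadenylation signal. No viral structural or enzymatic genes are intact, so packaging functions must be supplied in trans.

The payload is a single expression cassette driven by the human EF-1α promoter, including its intron A. It encodes mCherry followed by OsTIR1, the rice (Oryza sativa) TIR1 auxin-receptor F-box protein. The construct name indicates a 2A peptide linking the two coding sequences. This element is not annotated in the feature table, though a short gap between the two reading frames is consistent with it. Such an arrangement would yield both proteins from one transcript, letting red fluorescence report on transduced, OsTIR1-expressing cells. A WPRE downstream of OsTIR1 enhances transcript expression. The vector supplies the OsTIR1 component of the auxin-inducible degron system, in which auxin triggers degradation of degron-tagged target proteins.
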