Addgene plasmid #159296: pKLV-EF1amCherry-2A-OsTIR1-W
Purpose: Lentiviral vector expressing mCherry and OsTIR1 driven by human EF1a promoter for the auxin-inducible degron (AID) system
Depositing lab: Kosuke Yusa. Depositing organization: Wellcome Sanger Institute. Publication: KAT7 is a genetic vulnerability of acute myeloid leukemias driven by MLL rearrangements. Au YZ, Gu M, De Braekeleer E, Gozdecka M, Aspris D, Tarumoto Y, Cooper J, Yu J, Ong SH, Chen X, Tzelepis K, Huntly BJP, Vassiliou G, Yusa K. Leukemia. 2021 Apr;35(4):1012-1022. doi: 10.1038/s41375-020-1001-z. Epub 2020 Aug 6. PubMed 32764680.
Backbone
  Vector backbone: pKLV-EF1amCherry
  Backbone size w/o insert (bp): 8811
  Total vector size (bp): 10539
  Vector type: Mammalian Expression, Lentiviral
Growth in bacteria
  Bacterial resistance: Ampicillin, 100 μg/mL
  Growth temperature: 37°C
  Growth strain: NEB Stable
  Copy number: High Copy
Gene/Insert
  Gene/Insert name: OsTIR
  Insert size (bp): 1728
  Promoter: human EF1a promoter
  Cloning method: Gibson Cloning
  Sequencing primers: 5′ EF1a-seqU1
Terms and licenses: Academic/Nonprofit Terms; Industry Terms: Not Available to Industry
Depositor comments: Please visit https://www.biorxiv.org/content/10.1101/2020.04.25.054049v1 for bioRxiv preprint.
How to cite: pKLV-EF1amCherry-2A-OsTIR1-W was a gift from Kosuke Yusa (Addgene plasmid # 159296 ; http://n2t.net/addgene:159296 ; RRID:Addgene_159296)
